>Addgene plasmid #228896 | pET29b_GST-NbD6 | addgene full sequence | sequence record 459810 | Addgene NGS Result
CTCGAGCACCACCACCACCACCACTGAGATCCGGCTGCTAACAAAGCCCGAAAGGAAGCTGAGTTGGCTG
CTGCCACCGCTGAGCAATAACTAGCATAACCCCTTGGGGCCTCTAAACGGGTCTTGAGGGGTTTTTTGCT
GAAAGGAGGAACTATATCCGGATTGGCGAATGGG
[124 nt withheld, positions 175-298]
C
[91 nt withheld, positions 300-390]
A
[49 nt withheld, positions 392-440]
CCTTTGACGTTGGAGTCCACGTTCTTT
[37 nt withheld, positions 468-504]
ACCCTATCTCGGTCTATTCTTTTGATTTATAAGGGATTTTGCCGATTTCGGCCTATTGGTTAAAAAATGA
GCTGATTTAACAAAAATTTAACGCGAATTTTAACAAAATATTAACGCTTACAATTTAGGTGGCACTTTTC
GGGGAAATGTGCGCGGAACCCCTATTTGTTTATTTTTCTAAATACATTCAAATATGTATCCGCTCATGAA
TTAATTCTTAGAAAAACTCATCGAGCATCAAATGAAACTGCAATTTATTCATATCAGGATTATCAATACC
ATATTTTTGAAAAAGCCGTTTCTGTAATGAAGGAGAAAACTCACCGAGGCAGTTCCATAGGATGGCAAGA
TCCTGGTATCGGTCTGCGATTCCGACTCGTCCAACATCAATACAACCTATTAATTTCCCCTCGTCAAAAA
TAAGGTTATCAAGTGAGAAATCACCATGAGTGACGACTGAATCCGGTGAGAATGGCAAAAGTTTATGCAT
TTCTTTCCAGACTTGTTCAACAGGCCAGCCATTACGCTCGTCATCAAAATCACTCGCATCAACCAAACCG
TTATTCATTCGTGATTGCGCCTGAGCGAGACGAAATACGCGATCGCTGTTAAAAGGACAATTACAAACAG
GAATCGAATGCAACCGGCGCAGGAACACTGCCAGCGCATCAACAATATTTTCACCTGAATCAGGATATTC
TTCTAATACCTGGAATGCTGTTTTCCCGGGGATCGCAGTGGTGAGTAACCATGCATCATCAGGAGTACGG
ATAAAATGCTTGATGGTCGGAAGAGGCATAAATTCCGTCAGCCAGTTTAGTCTGACCATCTCATCTGTAA
CATCATTGGCAACGCTACCTTTGCCATGTTTCAGAAACAACTCTGGCGCATCGGGCTTCCCATACAATCG
ATAGATTGTCGCACCTGATTGCCCGACATTATCGCGAGCCCATTTATACCCATATAAATCAGCATCCATG
TTGGAATTTAATCGCGGCCTAGAGCAAGACGTTTCCCGTTGAATATGGCTCATAACACCCCTTGTATTAC
TGTTTATGTAAGCAGACAGTTTTATTGTTCATGACCAAAATCCCTTAACGTGAGTTTTCGTTCCACTGAG
CGTCAGACCCCGTAGAAAAGATCAAAGGATCTTCTTGAGATCCTTTTTTTCTGCGCGTAATCTGCTGCTT
GCAAACAAAAAAACCACCGCTACCAGCGGTGGTTTGTTTGCCGGATCAAGAGCTACCAACTCTTTTTCCG
AAGGTAACTGGCTTCAGCAGAGCGCAGATACCAAATACTGTCCTTCTAGTGTAGCCGTAGTTAGGCCACC
ACTTCAAGAACTCTGTAGCACCGCCTACATACCTCGCTCTGCTAATCCTGTTACCAGTGGCTGCTGCCAG
TGGCGATAAGTCGTGTCTTACCGGGTTGGACTCAAGACGATAGTTACCGGATAAGGCGCAGCGGTCGGGC
TGAACGGGGGGTTCGTGCACACAGCCCAGCTTGGAGCGAACGACCTACACCGAACTGAGATACCTACAGC
GTGAGCTATGAGAAAGCGCCACGCTTCCCGAAGGGAGAAAGGCGGACAGGTATCCGGTAAGCGGCAGGGT
CGGAACAGGAGAGCGCACGAGGGAGCTTCCAGGGGGAAACGCCTGGTATCTTTATAGTCCTGTCGGGTTT
CGCCACCTCTGACTTGAGCGTCGATTTTTGTGATGCTCGTCAGGGGGGCGGAGCCTATGGAAAAACGCCA
GCAACGCGGCCTTTTTACGGTTCCTGGCCTTTTGCTGGCCTTTTGCTCACATGTTCTTTCCTGCGTTATC
CCCTGATTCTGTGGATAACCGTATTACCGCCTTTGAGTGAGCTGATACCGCTCGCCGCAGCCGAACGACC
GAGCGCAGCGAGTCAGTGAGCGAGGAAGCGGAAGAGCGCCTGATGCGGTATTTTCTCCTTACGCATCTGT
GCGGTATTTCACACCGCAATGGTGCACTCTCAGTACAATCTGCTCTGATGCCGCATAGTTAAGCCAGTAT
ACACTCCGCTATCGCTACGTGACTGGGTCATGGCTGCGCCCCGACACCCGCCAACACCCGCTGACGCGCC
CTGACGGGCTTGTCTGCTCCCGGCATCCGCTTACAGACAAGCTGTGACCGTCTCCGGGAGCTGCATGTGT
CAGAGGTTTTCACCGTCATCACCGAAACGCGCGAGGCAGCTGCGGTAAAGCTCATCAGCGTGGTCGTGAA
GCGATTCACAGATGTCTGCCTGTTCATCCGCGTCCAGCTCGTTGAGTTTCTCCAGAAGCGTTAATGTCTG
GCTTCTGATAAAGCGGGCCATGTTAAGGGCGGTTTTTTCCTGTTTGGTCACTGATGCCTCCGTGTAAGGG
GGATTTCTGTTCATGGGGGTAATGATACCGATGAAACGAGAGAGGATGCTCACGATACGGGTTACTGATG
ATGAACATGCCCGGTTACTGGAACGTTGTGAGGGTAAACAACTGGCGGTATGGATGCGGCGGGACCAGAG
AAAAATCACTCAGGGTCAATGCCAGCGCTTCGTTAATACAGATGTAGGTGTTCCACAGGGTAGCCAGCAG
CATCCTGCGATGCAGATCCGGAACATAATGGTGCAGGGCGCTGACTTCCGCGTTTCCAGACTTTACGAAA
CACGGAAACCGAAGACCATTCATGTTGTTGCTCAGGTCGCAGACGTTTTGCAGCAGCAGTCGCTTCACGT
TCGCTCGCGTATCGGTGATTCATTCTGCTAACCAGTAAGGCAACCCCGCCAGCCTAGCCGGGTCCTCAAC
GACAGGAGCACGATCATGCGCACCCGTGGGGCCGCCATGCCGGCGATAATGGCCTGCTTCTCGCCGAAAC
GTTTGGTGGCGGGACCAGTGACGAAGGCTTGAGCGAGGGCGTGCAAGATTCCGAATACCGCAAGCGACAG
GCCGATCATCGTCGCGCTCCAGCGAAAGCGGTCCTCGCCGAAAATGACCCAGAGCGCTGCCGGCACCTGT
CCTACGAGTTGCATGATAAAGAAGACAGTCATAAGTGCGGCGACGATAGTCATGCCCCGCGCCCACCGGA
AGGAGCTGACTGGGTTGAAGGCTCTCAAGGGCATCGGTCGAGATCCCGGTGCCTAATGAGTGAGCTAACT
TACATTAATTGCGTTGCGCTCACTGCCCGCTTTCCAGTCGGGAAACCTGTCGTGCCAGCTGCATTAATGA
ATCGGCCAACGCGCGGGGAGAGGCGGTTTGCGTATTGGGCGCCAGGGTGGTTTTTCTTTTCACCAGTGAG
ACGGGCAACAGCTGATTGCCCTTCACCGCCTGGCCCTGAGAGAGTTGCAGCAAGCGGTCCACGCTGGTTT
GCCCCAGCAGGCGAAAATCCTGTTTGATGGTGGTTAACGGCGGGATATAACATGAGCTGTCTTCGGTATC
GTCGTATCCCACTACCGAGATGTCCGCACCAACGCGCAGCCCGGACTCGGTAATGGCGCGCATTGCGCCC
AGCGCCATCTGATCGTTGGCAACCAGCATCGCAGTGGGAACGATGCCCTCATTCAGCATTTGCATGGTTT
GTTGAAAACCGGACATGGCACTCCAGTCGCCTTCCCGTTCCGCTATCGGCTGAATTTGATTGCGAGTGAG
ATATTTATGCCAGCCAGCCAGACGCAGACGCGCCGAGACAGAACTTAATGGGCCCGCTAACAGCGCGATT
TGCTGGTGACCCAATGCGACCAGATGCTCCACGCCCAGTCGCGTACCGTCTTCATGGGAGAAAATAATAC
TGTTGATGGGTGTCTGGTCAGAGACATCAAGAAATAACGCCGGAACATTAGTGCAGGCAGCTTCCACAGC
AATGGCATCCTGGTCATCCAGCGGATAGTTAATGATCAGCCCACTGACGCGTTGCGCGAGAAGATTGTGC
ACCGCCGCTTTACAGGCTTCGACGCCGCTTCGTTCTACCATCGACACCACCACGCTGGCACCCAGTTGAT
CGGCGCGAGATTTAATCGCCGCGACAATTTGCGACGGCGCGTGCAGGGCCAGACTGGAGGTGGCAACGCC
AATCAGCAACGACTGTTTGCCCGCCAGTTGTTGTGCCACGCGGTTGGGAATGTAATTCAGCTCCGCCATC
GCCGCTTCCACTTTTTCCCGCGTTTTCGCAGAAACGTGGCTGGCCTGGTTCACCACGCGGGAAACGGTCT
GATAAGAGACACCGGCATACTCTGCGACATCGTATAACGTTACTGGTTTCACATTCACCACCCTGAATTG
ACTCTCTTCCGGGCGCTATCATGCCATACCGCGAAAGGTTTTGCGCCATTCGATGGTGTCCGGGATCTCG
ACGCTCTCCCTTATGCGACTCCTGCATTAGGAAGCAGCCCAGTAGTAGGTTGAGGCCGTTGAGCACCGCC
GCCGCAAGGAATGGTGCATGCAAGGAGATGGCGCCCAACAGTCCCCCGGCCACGGGGCCTGCCACCATAC
CCACGCCGAAACAAGCGCTCATGAGCCCGAAGTGGCGAGCCCGATCTTCCCCATCGGTGATGTCGGCGAT
ATAGGCGCCAGCAACCGCACCTGTGGCGCCGGTGATGCCGGCCACGATGCGTCCGGCGTAGAGGATCGAG
ATCGATCTCGATCCCGCGAAATTAATACGACTCACTATAGGGGAATTGTGAGCGGATAACAATTCCCCTC
TAGAAATAATTTTGTTTAACTTTAAGAAGGAGATATACATATGTCTCCCATTTTAGGTTACTGGAAGATC
AAGGGCTTGGTACAACCGACGCGATTGTTGCTCGAGTACTTGGAAGAGAAGTATGAAGAGCACCTGTACG
AGCGGGACGAAGGGGACAAATGGCGTAATAAGAAGTTCGAATTAGGGCTGGAATTCCCTAACCTTCCCTA
CTACATCGACGGCGACGTGAAACTGACTCAGTCAATGGCCATCATCCGCTATATTGCCGACAAACACAAC
ATGCTGGGCGGTTGTCCTAAAGAACGTGCTGAGATCTCAATGCTGGAAGGTGCGGTACTCGATATACGGT
ATGGCGTGTCCCGCATTGCGTATTCTAAGGATTTCGAGACTTTGAAGGTGGACTTCCTCAGTAAACTTCC
AGAGATGTTGAAAATGTTTGAGGACCGTCTCTGCCACAAGACCTACCTGAATGGAGACCATGTGACCCAT
CCGGACTTTATGTTATATGATGCTCTGGATGTCGTGCTTTACATGGACCCGATGTGCCTTGATGCTTTTC
CCAAGCTTGTCTGCTTCAAGAAACGTATTGAAGCTATACCTCAAATAGATAAGTACCTTAAGTCATCCAA
GTACATCGCCTGGCCGCTCCAGGGCTGGCAAGCAACTTTTGGCGGTGGGGATCACCCGCCAAAGAGCGAC
CTGGTGCCTCGCGGAAGTTCATCTGGTAGTGGTTCAGGTAGTGGGTCAGGTTCCACCGGTGAGGTACAGT
TAGTTGAGTCCGGCGGCGGTAGCGTGCAACCCGGCGGAAGCCTTAGACTGAGTTGTGCTGCTAGTGGGTT
CGCATTCAGCCATTATGCAATGCGGTGGGTGAGACAGGCCCCCGGTAAGGGTTTAGAGTGGGTATCTGTA
ATTAATAGTGACGGCGAGGATACATGGTACGCTGACTCAGTTAAGGGTAGATTCACGATTAGTCGCGACA
ATGCTAAGAACACCTTATACTTACAGATGAACAGTCTCAAACCTGAGGACACCGGCGTATATTACTGTGC
CATAGGGCGTACACATGACACCAAGGGTCAAGGTACCCAGGTCACGGTAAGCTGA
Features (pLannotate 1.2.2; 20 found; start..end, strand, type, name):
      7..24      +  CDS            9xHis (fragment): 9xHis affinity tag
     34..83      +  CDS            SET1 (fragment): solubility-enhancement tag derived from T7 phage gene 10B
     91..138     +  terminator     T7 terminator: transcription terminator for bacteriophage T7 RNA polymerase
    175..603     +  rep_origin     f1 ori (sequence partly withheld): f1 bacteriophage origin of replication; arrow indicates direction of (+) strand synthesis
    656..713     +  promoter       AmpR promoter (fragment): bla
    722..1537    -  CDS            KanR: aminoglycoside phosphotransferase; aph(3')-Ia; confers resistance to kanamycin in bacteria or G418 (Geneticin®) in eukaryotes
   1659..2247    +  rep_origin     ori: high-copy-number ColE1/pMB1/pBR322/pUC origin of replication
   2433..2572    -  misc_feature   bom: basis of mobility region from pBR322
   2674..2865    -  CDS            rop: Rop protein, which maintains plasmids at low copy number; rop
   2882..3262    +  CDS            YPB1_ECOLX: Protein predicted: Swiss-Prot protein existence level 4. From Escherichia coli.
   3334..3625    -  CDS            TcR (fragment): tetracycline efflux protein; tet; confers resistance to tetracycline
   3640..3661    -  protein_bind   CAP binding site: CAP binding activates transcription in the presence of cAMP. E. coli catabolite activator protein
   3674..4756    -  CDS            lacI: lac repressor; lacI; The lac repressor binds to the lac operator to inhibit transcription in E. coli. This inhibition can be relieved by adding lactose or isopropyl-β-D-thiogalactopyranoside (IPTG).
   4757..4834    -  promoter       lacI promoter: lacI
   4842..5121    -  CDS            TcR (fragment): tetracycline efflux protein; tet; confers resistance to tetracycline
   5147..5165    +  promoter       T7 promoter: promoter for bacteriophage T7 RNA polymerase
   5166..5190    +  protein_bind   lac operator: The lac repressor binds to the lac operator to inhibit transcription in E. coli. This inhibition can be relieved by adding lactose or isopropyl-β-D-thiogalactopyranoside (IPTG). lac repressor encoded by lacI
   5205..5227    +  RBS            RBS: efficient ribosome binding site from bacteriophage T7 gene 10 (Olins and Rangwala, 1989)
   5235..5888    +  CDS            GST26_SCHJA: Experimental evidence at protein level: Swiss-Prot protein existence level 1. GST isoenzymes appear to play a central role in the parasite detoxification system. Other functions are also suspected including a role in increasing the solubility of haematin in the parasite gut. From Schistosoma japonicum (Blood fluke).
   5955..6296    +  CDS            HV01_CANLF: Experimental evidence at protein level: Swiss-Prot protein existence level 1. From Canis lupus familiaris (Dog) (Canis familiaris).
