[The description below was written by a language model from this plasmid's Addgene catalogue record and pLannotate feature annotations shown in this document.]
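Description:
pET29b_GST-NbD6 is a bacterial expression plasmid built on the pET-29b backbone for producing a glutathione S-transferase fusion of NbD6, a synthetic nanobody directed against Zika virus, in E. coli. The sequenced plasmid is about 6.3 kb. It is selected with kanamycin through the aph(3')-Ia KanR gene and replicates from a pBR322-type ColE1 origin. The retained bom region and rop gene are consistent with the low copy number given in the record. An f1 origin is also present, and short tetracycline-resistance fragments flanking the lacI region appear to be non-functional remnants of the pBR322 ancestry.

The expression cassette follows the standard pET layout. A T7 promoter is followed directly by a lac operator and the T7 gene 10 ribosome binding site, and the plasmid carries its own lacI gene. Transcription therefore depends on a host that supplies T7 RNA polymerase and can be induced with IPTG. The open reading frame begins with Schistosoma japonicum GST and continues, after a short unannotated linker, into a segment of roughly 340 bp. The annotation software matched this segment to an immunoglobulin heavy-chain variable domain, which corresponds to the nanobody. Because the plasmid is circular, the reading frame appears to run across the sequence origin into a polyhistidine tag, annotated as a fragment of a 9xHis tag, ahead of the T7 terminator. The catalogue entry lists only the N-terminal GST tag. The short downstream match to a T7 gene 10-derived solubility tag is probably just backbone sequence.

The record recommends a SHuffle T7 strain for expression, which favours disulfide bond formation in the cytoplasm. The associated work concerns a nanobody-based lateral flow assay for rapid Zika virus detection, for which this construct supplies the GST-tagged binder.
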