Addgene plasmid #228896: pET29b_GST-NbD6
Purpose: Express GST-tagged anti-Zika NbD6 in E.coli
Depositing lab: Magnus Rueping. Depositing organization: King Abdullah University of Science and Technology (KAUST). Publication: Nanobody-Based Lateral Flow Assay for Rapid Zika Virus Detection. Peng Y, Alqatari A, Kiessling F, Renn D, Grunberg R, Arold ST, Rueping M. ACS Synth Biol. 2025 Mar 21;14(3):890-900. doi: 10.1021/acssynbio.4c00819. Epub 2025 Mar 7. PubMed 40053481.
Backbone
  Vector backbone: pET-29b
  Backbone manufacturer: Twist Bioscience
  Backbone size w/o insert (bp): 5370
  Vector type: Bacterial Expression
Growth in bacteria
  Bacterial resistance: Kanamycin, 50 μg/mL
  Growth temperature: 37°C
  Growth strain: DH5alpha
  Growth instructions: E.coli SHuffle T7 strain for expression
  Copy number: Low Copy
Gene/Insert
  Gene/Insert name: GST-tagged NbD6 (alt name: GST-NbD6)
  Species: Synthetic
  Insert size (bp): 1065
  Promoter: T7
  Tag / fusion protein: GST (N terminal on backbone)
  Cloning method: Gene Synthesis
Terms and licenses: Academic/Nonprofit Terms; Industry Terms: Not Available to Industry
How to cite: pET29b_GST-NbD6 was a gift from Magnus Rueping (Addgene plasmid # 228896 ; http://n2t.net/addgene:228896 ; RRID:Addgene_228896)
