>Addgene plasmid #228896 | pET29b_GST-NbD6 | depositor partial sequence | sequence record 450005 | NbD6
GAGGTACAGTTAGTTGAGTCCGGCGGCGGTAGCGTGCAACCCGGCGGAAGCCTTAGACTGAGTTGTGCTG
CTAGTGGGTTCGCATTCAGCCATTATGCAATGCGGTGGGTGAGACAGGCCCCCGGTAAGGGTTTAGAGTG
GGTATCTGTAATTAATAGTGACGGCGAGGATACATGGTACGCTGACTCAGTTAAGGGTAGATTCACGATT
AGTCGCGACAATGCTAAGAACACCTTATACTTACAGATGAACAGTCTCAAACCTGAGGACACCGGCGTAT
ATTACTGTGCCATAGGGCGTACACATGACACCAAGGGTCAAGGTACCCAGGTCACGGTAAGCTGA
